>Addgene plasmid #146126 | pETM-60-NusA-DmEDC3_1-101_D | depositor full sequence | sequence record 288571 | Full Sequence
TGGCGAATGGG
[124 nt withheld, positions 12-135]
C
[91 nt withheld, positions 137-227]
A
[49 nt withheld, positions 229-277]
CCTTTGACGTTGGAGTCCACGTTCTTT
[37 nt withheld, positions 305-341]
ACCCTATCTCGGTCTATTCTTTTGATTTATAAGGGATTTTGCCGATTTCGGCCTATTGGTTAAAAAATGA
GCTGATTTAACAAAAATTTAACGCGAATTTTAACAAAATATTAACGTTTACAATTTCAGGTGGCACTTTT
CGGGGAAATGTGCGCGGAACCCCTATTTGTTTATTTTTCTAAATACATTCAAATATGTATCCGCTCATGA
ATTAATTCTTAGAAAAACTCATCGAGCATCAAATGAAACTGCAATTTATTCATATCAGGATTATCAATAC
CATATTTTTGAAAAAGCCGTTTCTGTAATGAAGGAGAAAACTCACCGAGGCAGTTCCATAGGATGGCAAG
ATCCTGGTATCGGTCTGCGATTCCGACTCGTCCAACATCAATACAACCTATTAATTTCCCCTCGTCAAAA
ATAAGGTTATCAAGTGAGAAATCACCATGAGTGACGACTGAATCCGGTGAGAATGGCAAAAGTTTATGCA
TTTCTTTCCAGACTTGTTCAACAGGCCAGCCATTACGCTCGTCATCAAAATCACTCGCATCAACCAAACC
GTTATTCATTCGTGATTGCGCCTGAGCGAGACGAAATACGCGATCGCTGTTAAAAGGACAATTACAAACA
GGAATCGAATGCAACCGGCGCAGGAACACTGCCAGCGCATCAACAATATTTTCACCTGAATCAGGATATT
CTTCTAATACCTGGAATGCTGTTTTCCCGGGGATCGCAGTGGTGAGTAACCATGCATCATCAGGAGTACG
GATAAAATGCTTGATGGTCGGAAGAGGCATAAATTCCGTCAGCCAGTTTAGTCTGACCATCTCATCTGTA
ACATCATTGGCAACGCTACCTTTGCCATGTTTCAGAAACAACTCTGGCGCATCGGGCTTCCCATACAATC
GATAGATTGTCGCACCTGATTGCCCGACATTATCGCGAGCCCATTTATACCCATATAAATCAGCATCCAT
GTTGGAATTTAATCGCGGCCTAGAGCAAGACGTTTCCCGTTGAATATGGCTCATAACACCCCTTGTATTA
CTGTTTATGTAAGCAGACAGTTTTATTGTTCATGACCAAAATCCCTTAACGTGAGTTTTCGTTCCACTGA
GCGTCAGACCCCGTAGAAAAGATCAAAGGATCTTCTTGAGATCCTTTTTTTCTGCGCGTAATCTGCTGCT
TGCAAACAAAAAAACCACCGCTACCAGCGGTGGTTTGTTTGCCGGATCAAGAGCTACCAACTCTTTTTCC
GAAGGTAACTGGCTTCAGCAGAGCGCAGATACCAAATACTGTCCTTCTAGTGTAGCCGTAGTTAGGCCAC
CACTTCAAGAACTCTGTAGCACCGCCTACATACCTCGCTCTGCTAATCCTGTTACCAGTGGCTGCTGCCA
GTGGCGATAAGTCGTGTCTTACCGGGTTGGACTCAAGACGATAGTTACCGGATAAGGCGCAGCGGTCGGG
CTGAACGGGGGGTTCGTGCACACAGCCCAGCTTGGAGCGAACGACCTACACCGAACTGAGATACCTACAG
CGTGAGCTATGAGAAAGCGCCACGCTTCCCGAAGGGAGAAAGGCGGACAGGTATCCGGTAAGCGGCAGGG
TCGGAACAGGAGAGCGCACGAGGGAGCTTCCAGGGGGAAACGCCTGGTATCTTTATAGTCCTGTCGGGTT
TCGCCACCTCTGACTTGAGCGTCGATTTTTGTGATGCTCGTCAGGGGGGCGGAGCCTATGGAAAAACGCC
AGCAACGCGGCCTTTTTACGGTTCCTGGCCTTTTGCTGGCCTTTTGCTCACATGTTCTTTCCTGCGTTAT
CCCCTGATTCTGTGGATAACCGTATTACCGCCTTTGAGTGAGCTGATACCGCTCGCCGCAGCCGAACGAC
CGAGCGCAGCGAGTCAGTGAGCGAGGAAGCGGAAGAGCGCCTGATGCGGTATTTTCTCCTTACGCATCTG
TGCGGTATTTCACACCGCATATATGGTGCACTCTCAGTACAATCTGCTCTGATGCCGCATAGTTAAGCCA
GTATACACTCCGCTATCGCTACGTGACTGGGTCATGGCTGCGCCCCGACACCCGCCAACACCCGCTGACG
CGCCCTGACGGGCTTGTCTGCTCCCGGCATCCGCTTACAGACAAGCTGTGACCGTCTCCGGGAGCTGCAT
GTGTCAGAGGTTTTCACCGTCATCACCGAAACGCGCGAGGCAGCTGCGGTAAAGCTCATCAGCGTGGTCG
TGAAGCGATTCACAGATGTCTGCCTGTTCATCCGCGTCCAGCTCGTTGAGTTTCTCCAGAAGCGTTAATG
TCTGGCTTCTGATAAAGCGGGCCATGTTAAGGGCGGTTTTTTCCTGTTTGGTCACTGATGCCTCCGTGTA
AGGGGGATTTCTGTTCATGGGGGTAATGATACCGATGAAACGAGAGAGGATGCTCACGATACGGGTTACT
GATGATGAACATGCCCGGTTACTGGAACGTTGTGAGGGTAAACAACTGGCGGTATGGATGCGGCGGGACC
AGAGAAAAATCACTCAGGGTCAATGCCAGCGCTTCGTTAATACAGATGTAGGTGTTCCACAGGGTAGCCA
GCAGCATCCTGCGATGCAGATCCGGAACATAATGGTGCAGGGCGCTGACTTCCGCGTTTCCAGACTTTAC
GAAACACGGAAACCGAAGACCATTCATGTTGTTGCTCAGGTCGCAGACGTTTTGCAGCAGCAGTCGCTTC
ACGTTCGCTCGCGTATCGGTGATTCATTCTGCTAACCAGTAAGGCAACCCCGCCAGCCTAGCCGGGTCCT
CAACGACAGGAGCACGATCATGCGCACCCGTGGGGCCGCCATGCCGGCGATAATGGCCTGCTTCTCGCCG
AAACGTTTGGTGGCGGGACCAGTGACGAAGGCTTGAGCGAGGGCGTGCAAGATTCCGAATACCGCAAGCG
ACAGGCCGATCATCGTCGCGCTCCAGCGAAAGCGGTCCTCGCCGAAAATGACCCAGAGCGCTGCCGGCAC
CTGTCCTACGAGTTGCATGATAAAGAAGACAGTCATAAGTGCGGCGACGATAGTCATGCCCCGCGCCCAC
CGGAAGGAGCTGACTGGGTTGAAGGCTCTCAAGGGCATCGGTCGAGATCCCGGTGCCTAATGAGTGAGCT
AACTTACATTAATTGCGTTGCGCTCACTGCCCGCTTTCCAGTCGGGAAACCTGTCGTGCCAGCTGCATTA
ATGAATCGGCCAACGCGCGGGGAGAGGCGGTTTGCGTATTGGGCGCCAGGGTGGTTTTTCTTTTCACCAG
TGAGACGGGCAACAGCTGATTGCCCTTCACCGCCTGGCCCTGAGAGAGTTGCAGCAAGCGGTCCACGCTG
GTTTGCCCCAGCAGGCGAAAATCCTGTTTGATGGTGGTTAACGGCGGGATATAACATGAGCTGTCTTCGG
TATCGTCGTATCCCACTACCGAGATATCCGCACCAACGCGCAGCCCGGACTCGGTAATGGCGCGCATTGC
GCCCAGCGCCATCTGATCGTTGGCAACCAGCATCGCAGTGGGAACGATGCCCTCATTCAGCATTTGCATG
GTTTGTTGAAAACCGGACATGGCACTCCAGTCGCCTTCCCGTTCCGCTATCGGCTGAATTTGATTGCGAG
TGAGATATTTATGCCAGCCAGCCAGACGCAGACGCGCCGAGACAGAACTTAATGGGCCCGCTAACAGCGC
GATTTGCTGGTGACCCAATGCGACCAGATGCTCCACGCCCAGTCGCGTACCGTCTTCATGGGAGAAAATA
ATACTGTTGATGGGTGTCTGGTCAGAGACATCAAGAAATAACGCCGGAACATTAGTGCAGGCAGCTTCCA
CAGCAATGGCATCCTGGTCATCCAGCGGATAGTTAATGATCAGCCCACTGACGCGTTGCGCGAGAAGATT
GTGCACCGCCGCTTTACAGGCTTCGACGCCGCTTCGTTCTACCATCGACACCACCACGCTGGCACCCAGT
TGATCGGCGCGAGATTTAATCGCCGCGACAATTTGCGACGGCGCGTGCAGGGCCAGACTGGAGGTGGCAA
CGCCAATCAGCAACGACTGTTTGCCCGCCAGTTGTTGTGCCACGCGGTTGGGAATGTAATTCAGCTCCGC
CATCGCCGCTTCCACTTTTTCCCGCGTTTTCGCAGAAACGTGGCTGGCCTGGTTCACCACGCGGGAAACG
GTCTGATAAGAGACACCGGCATACTCTGCGACATCGTATAACGTTACTGGTTTCACATTCACCACCCTGA
ATTGACTCTCTTCCGGGCGCTATCATGCCATACCGCGAAAGGTTTTGCGCCATTCGATGGTGTCCGGGAT
CTCGACGCTCTCCCTTATGCGACTCCTGCATTAGGAAGCAGCCCAGTAGTAGGTTGAGGCCGTTGAGCAC
CGCCGCCGCAAGGAATGGTGCATGCAAGGAGATGGCGCCCAACAGTCCCCCGGCCACGGGGCCTGCCACC
ATACCCACGCCGAAACAAGCGCTCATGAGCCCGAAGTGGCGAGCCCGATCTTCCCCATCGGTGATGTCGG
CGATATAGGCGCCAGCAACCGCACCTGTGGCGCCGGTGATGCCGGCCACGATGCGTCCGGCGTAGAGGAT
CGAGATCTCGATCCCGCGAAATTAATACGACTCACTATAGGGGAATTGTGAGCGGATAACAATTCCCCTC
TAGAAATAATTTTGTTTAACTTTAAGAAGGAGATATACCATGAAAGAAATTTTGGCTGTAGTTGAAGCCG
TATCCAATGAAAAGGCGCTACCTCGCGAGAAGATTTTCGAAGCATTGGAAAGCGCGCTGGCGACAGCAAC
AAAGAAAAAATATGAACAAGAGATCGACGTCCGCGTACAGATCGATCGCAAAAGCGGTGATTTTGACACT
TTCCGTCGCTGGTTAGTTGTTGATGAAGTCACCCAGCCGACCAAGGAAATCACCCTTGAAGCCGCACGTT
ATGAAGATGAAAGCCTGAACCTGGGCGATTACGTTGAAGATCAGATTGAGTCTGTTACCTTTGACCGTAT
CACTACCCAGACGGCAAAACAGGTTATCGTGCAGAAAGTGCGTGAAGCCGAACGTGCGATGGTGGTTGAT
CAGTTCCGTGAACACGAAGGTGAAATCATCACCGGCGTGGTGAAAAAAGTAAACCGCGACAACATCTCTC
TGGATCTGGGCAACAACGCTGAAGCCGTGATCCTGCGCGAAGATATGCTGCCGCGTGAAAACTTCCGCCC
TGGCGACCGCGTTCGTGGCGTGCTCTATTCCGTTCGCCCGGAAGCGCGTGGCGCGCAACTGTTCGTCACT
CGTTCCAAGCCGGAAATGCTGATCGAACTGTTCCGTATTGAAGTGCCAGAAATCGGCGAAGAAGTGATTG
AAATTAAAGCAGCGGCTCGCGATCCGGGTTCTCGTGCGAAAATCGCGGTGAAAACCAACGATAAACGTAT
CGATCCGGTAGGTGCTTGCGTAGGTATGCGTGGCGCGCGTGTTCAGGCGGTGTCTACTGAACTGGGTGGC
GAGCGTATCGATATCGTCCTGTGGGATGATAACCCGGCGCAGTTCGTGATTAACGCAATGGCACCGGCAG
ACGTTGCTTCTATCGTGGTGGATGAAGATAAACACACTATGGACATCGCCGTTGAAGCCGGTAATCTGGC
GCAGGCGATTGGCCGTAACGGTCAGAACGTGCGTCTGGCTTCGCAACTGAGCGGTTGGGAACTCAACGTG
ATGACCGTTGACGACCTGCAAGCTAAGCATCAGGCGGAAGCGCACGCAGCGATCGACACCTTCACCAAAT
ATCTCGACATCGACGAAGACTTCGCGACTGTTCTGGTAGAAGAAGGCTTCTCGACGCTGGAAGAATTGGC
CTATGTGCCGATGAAAGAGCTGTTGGAAATCGAAGGCCTTGATGAGCCGACCGTTGAAGCACTGCGCGAG
CGTGCTAAAAATGCACTGGCCACCATTGCACAGGCCCAGGAAGAAAGCCTCGGTGATAACAAACCGGCTG
ACGATCTGCTGAACCTTGAAGGGGTAGATCGTGATTTGGCATTCAAACTGGCCGCCCGTGGCGTTTGTAC
GCTGGAAGATCTCGCCGAACAGGGCATTGATGATCTGGCTGATATCGAAGGGTTGACCGACGAAAAAGCC
GGAGCACTGATTATGGCTGCCCGTAATATTTGCTGGTTCGGTGACGAAGCGACTAGTGGTTCTGGTCATC
ACCATCACCATCACTCCGCGGGTGAGAATCTTTATTTTCAGGGCGCCATGGGTCCGACGGATCAAGACTG
GATCGGCTGTGCAGTGTCTATAGCCTGCGACGAGGTCCTGGGCGTCTTCCAGGGCCTGATCAAGCAGATT
TCTGCCGAGGAGATCACCATTGTGAGGGCTTTCCGCAATGGCGTGCCGCTGCGAAAGCAGAACGCCGAGG
TGGTCCTCAAGTGCACGGACATTCGCAGCATCGATCTCATCGAGCCCGCAAAGCAAGATCTGGATGGGCA
CACGGCGCCGCCGCCAGTGGTCAACAAGCCCACGCCCGTCAAGCTGCCCCACTTCTCCAACATCCTGGGC
TAGGGTACCGGATCCGAATTCGAGCTCCGTCGACAAGCTTGCGGCCGCACTCGAGCACCACCACCACCAC
CACTGAGATCCGGCTGCTAACAAAGCCCGAAAGGAAGCTGAGTTGGCTGCTGCCACCGCTGAGCAATAAC
TAGCATAACCCCTTGGGGCCTCTAAACGGGTCTTGAGGGGTTTTTTGCTGAAAGGAGGAACTATATCCGG
AT
Features (pLannotate 1.2.2; 22 found; start..end, strand, type, name):
     12..467     +  rep_origin     f1 ori (sequence partly withheld): f1 bacteriophage origin of replication; arrow indicates direction of (+) strand synthesis
    494..551     +  promoter       AmpR promoter (fragment): bla
    560..1375    -  CDS            KanR: aminoglycoside phosphotransferase; aph(3')-Ia; confers resistance to kanamycin in bacteria or G418 (Geneticin®) in eukaryotes
   1497..2085    +  rep_origin     ori: high-copy-number ColE1/pMB1/pBR322/pUC origin of replication
   2271..2413    -  misc_feature   bom: basis of mobility region from pBR322
   2515..2706    -  CDS            rop: Rop protein, which maintains plasmids at low copy number; rop
   2723..3103    +  CDS            YPB1_ECOLX: Protein predicted: Swiss-Prot protein existence level 4. From Escherichia coli.
   3175..3466    -  CDS            TcR (fragment): tetracycline efflux protein; tet; confers resistance to tetracycline
   3481..3502    -  protein_bind   CAP binding site: CAP binding activates transcription in the presence of cAMP. E. coli catabolite activator protein
   3515..4597    -  CDS            lacI: lac repressor; lacI; The lac repressor binds to the lac operator to inhibit transcription in E. coli. This inhibition can be relieved by adding lactose or isopropyl-β-D-thiogalactopyranoside (IPTG).
   4598..4675    -  promoter       lacI promoter: lacI
   4683..4962    -  CDS            TcR (fragment): tetracycline efflux protein; tet; confers resistance to tetracycline
   4984..5002    +  promoter       T7 promoter: promoter for bacteriophage T7 RNA polymerase
   5003..5027    +  protein_bind   lac operator: The lac repressor binds to the lac operator to inhibit transcription in E. coli. This inhibition can be relieved by adding lactose or isopropyl-β-D-thiogalactopyranoside (IPTG). lac repressor encoded by lacI
   5042..5064    +  RBS            RBS: efficient ribosome binding site from bacteriophage T7 gene 10 (Olins and Rangwala, 1989)
   5074..6552    +  CDS            NusA: transcription elongation protein (N utilization substance protein A); nusA; highly soluble in E. coli
   6568..6585    +  CDS            7xHis (fragment): 6xHis affinity tag
   6592..6614    +  CDS            capTEV™ (fragment): composite tag for in vivo biotinylation, TEV protease cleavage, and 6xHis tagging
   6619..6921    +  CDS            Edc3 (fragment): EDC3_DROME - Experimental evidence at protein level: Swiss-Prot protein existence level 1. In the process of mRNA degradation, may play a role in mRNA decapping. From Drosophila melanogaster (Fruit fly).
   6977..6994    +  CDS            9xHis (fragment): 9xHis affinity tag
   7004..7053    +  CDS            SET1 (fragment): solubility-enhancement tag derived from T7 phage gene 10B
   7061..7108    +  terminator     T7 terminator: transcription terminator for bacteriophage T7 RNA polymerase
