[The description below was written by a language model from this plasmid's Addgene catalogue record and pLannotate feature annotations shown in this document.]
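Description:
pETM-60-NusA-DmEDC3_1-101_D is a 7,133 bp bacterial expression plasmid for producing the N-terminal 101 residues of Drosophila melanogaster EDC3 (also known as CG6311 or LSm16), a protein implicated in mRNA decapping. The catalogue lists the backbone as unknown, but the name and annotated features point to a pET-type T7 expression vector. It replicates through a ColE1/pBR322-type origin accompanied by the bom region and the rop gene, consistent with the recorded low copy number, and is selected with kanamycin through an aph(3')-Ia resistance gene. An f1 origin is also present, and short tetracycline-resistance fragments flanking the lacI cassette appear to be pBR322-derived remnants rather than functional markers.

Expression is driven by a T7 promoter followed by a lac operator and the T7 gene 10 ribosome binding site. The plasmid-borne lacI gene supplies repressor, so transcription is held off until IPTG induction in a host that provides T7 RNA polymerase. The open reading frame begins with E. coli NusA, a highly soluble fusion partner, followed by a 6xHis tag and a short segment matching a TEV protease cleavage-containing tag, and then the 303 bp Edc3 fragment. This layout would allow affinity purification of the fusion and probably removal of the NusA-His portion by TEV cleavage. A second His-tag sequence and a small gene 10-derived fragment are annotated downstream of the insert before the T7 terminator; the record does not show whether they are translated. The associated publication concerns the divergent Sm fold of EDC3 and its role in DCP1 binding and P-body targeting, which suggests the construct was used to make recombinant protein for structural or binding studies. The depositor sequence may be theoretical rather than fully verified.
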