Addgene plasmid #146126: pETM-60-NusA-DmEDC3_1-101_D
Purpose: Bacterial Expression of DmEDC3_1-101
Depositing lab: Elisa Izaurralde. Depositing organization: Max Planck Institute for Developmental Biology. Publication: A divergent Sm fold in EDC3 proteins mediates DCP1 binding and P-body targeting. Tritschler F, Eulalio A, Truffault V, Hartmann MD, Helms S, Schmidt S, Coles M, Izaurralde E, Weichenrieder O. Mol Cell Biol. 2007 Dec . 27(24):8600-11. 10.1128/MCB.01506-07 PubMed 17923697.
Backbone
  Vector backbone: Unknown
  Vector type: Bacterial Expression
Growth in bacteria
  Bacterial resistance: Kanamycin, 50 μg/mL
  Growth temperature: 37°C
  Growth strain: DH5alpha
  Copy number: Low Copy
Gene/Insert
  Gene/Insert name: DmEDC3_1-101
  Species: D. melanogaster (fly)
  Entrez Gene: Edc3 (a.k.a. CG6311, DmEDC3, Dmel\CG6311, EDC3, LSm16)
  Cloning method: Unknown
Terms and licenses: Academic/Nonprofit Terms; Industry Terms: Not Available to Industry
Depositor comments: Plasmids from this collection were made available to the research community and donated after the lab closed. Please note that the sequence provided by the depositing laboratory may be theoretical/predicted or based on Sanger sequencing results. There may be discrepancies between sequencing results obtained by Addgene and the depositor sequence. If an Addgene verified sequence is not available, please contact before placing your order to request that our lab fully sequence the plasmid.
How to cite: pETM-60-NusA-DmEDC3_1-101_D was a gift from Elisa Izaurralde (Addgene plasmid # 146126 ; http://n2t.net/addgene:146126 ; RRID:Addgene_146126)
